Addgene plasmid #109662: p3E-rab11a
Purpose: Multisite gateway vector for 3' tagging with rab11a
Depositing lab: Rob Parton. Depositing organization: University of Queensland, Institute for Molecular Bioscience. Publication: In vivo cell biological screening identifies an endocytic capture mechanism for T-tubule formation. Hall TE, Martel N, Ariotti N, Xiong Z, Lo HP, Ferguson C, Rae J, Lim YW, Parton RG. Nat Commun. 2020 Jul 24;11(1):3711. doi: 10.1038/s41467-020-17486-w. PubMed 32709891.
Backbone
  Vector backbone: pDONR p2R-p3
  Vector type: Zebrafish plasmids
Growth in bacteria
  Bacterial resistance: Kanamycin, 50 μg/mL
  Growth temperature: 37°C
  Growth strain: DH5alpha
  Copy number: High Copy
Gene/Insert
  Gene/Insert name: rab11a
  Species: D. rerio (zebrafish)
  Entrez Gene: rab11a (a.k.a. wu:fi15h09, zgc:103679)
  Cloning method: Gateway Cloning
Terms and licenses: Academic/Nonprofit Terms; Industry Terms: Not Available to Industry
How to cite: p3E-rab11a was a gift from Rob Parton (Addgene plasmid # 109662 ; http://n2t.net/addgene:109662 ; RRID:Addgene_109662)
