[The description below was written by a language model from this plasmid's Addgene catalogue record and pLannotate feature annotations shown in this document.]
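Description:
p3E-rab11a is a 3′ entry clone for multisite Gateway assembly, built in the pDONR P2R-P3 backbone and catalogued among zebrafish plasmids. It is a small (about 3.3 kb) bacterial plasmid maintained at high copy through a ColE1/pUC-type origin and selected with kanamycin via an aminoglycoside phosphotransferase gene. Other annotated backbone elements are typical donor-vector remnants: rrnB T1 and T2 terminators that insulate the cloning site from read-through transcription, a T7 promoter, and short lacI and lacZα fragments with no evident functional role.

The insert is the zebrafish rab11a coding sequence. The annotation software labelled it by similarity to human RAB11A, reflecting strong conservation of this small GTPase, which cycles between GDP- and GTP-bound states and regulates endocytic recycling and membrane delivery. The open reading frame is flanked by an attR2 site on one side and an attL-type site containing the attB3 core on the other. This is the arrangement expected of a 3′ entry clone, although the tool names the latter an attL1 fragment. There is no eukaryotic promoter within the plasmid itself, so it is not an expression construct on its own. Instead, it is meant to be combined in an LR recombination with a 5′ entry clone supplying a promoter, a middle entry clone supplying a partner coding sequence such as a tag or reporter, and a destination vector. This places rab11a at the 3′ end of the resulting fusion, as the stated purpose of 3′ tagging with rab11a indicates. The two sequence records, depositor and repository-verified, are the same length and carry the same features, differing only in their numbering start point.
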