Features (pLannotate 1.2.2; 11 found; start..end, strand, type, name):
    121..213     +  CDS            lacI (fragment): lac repressor; lacI; The lac repressor binds to the lac operator to inhibit transcription in E. coli. This inhibition can be relieved by adding lactose or isopropyl-β-D-thiogalactopyranoside (IPTG).
    268..295     -  terminator     rrnB T2 terminator: transcription terminator T2 from the E. coli rrnB gene
    427..470     +  terminator     rrnB T1 terminator: Escherichia coli rrnB; transcription terminator T1 from the E. coli rrnB gene
    517..553     -  CDS            lacZα (fragment): LacZα fragment of β-galactosidase; lacZ fragment
    624..748     -  protein_bind   attR2: mutant version of attR; recombination site for the Gateway® LR reaction LR Clonase™
    750..1391    +  CDS            RAB11A: RB11A_HUMAN - Also known as RAB11. Experimental evidence at protein level: Swiss-Prot protein existence level 1. The small GTPases Rab are key regulators of intracellular membrane trafficking, from the formation of transport vesicles to their fusion with membranes. Rabs cycle between an inactive GDP-bound form and an active GTP-bound form that is able to recruit to membranes different set of downstream effectors directly responsible for vesicle formation, movement, tethering and fusion. The small Rab GTPase RAB11A regulates endocytic recycling. Acts as a major regulator of membrane delivery du
   1395..1415    -  protein_bind   attB3: mutant version of attB; core recombination site for the Gateway® BP reaction BP Clonase™
   1406..1491    -  protein_bind   attL1 (fragment): mutant version of attL; recombination site for the Gateway® LR reaction LR Clonase™
   1528..1546    -  promoter       T7 promoter: promoter for bacteriophage T7 RNA polymerase
   1680..2489    +  CDS            KanR: aminoglycoside phosphotransferase; aph(3')-Ia; confers resistance to kanamycin in bacteria or G418 (Geneticin®) in eukaryotes
   2636..3224    +  rep_origin     ori: high-copy-number ColE1/pMB1/pBR322/pUC origin of replication
>Addgene plasmid #109662 | p3E-rab11a | depositor full sequence | sequence record 206599 | Full Sequence
CTTTCCTGCGTTATCCCCTGATTCTGTGGATAACCGTATTACCGCCTTTGAGTGAGCTGATACCGCTCGC
CGCAGCCGAACGACCGAGCGCAGCGAGTCAGTGAGCGAGGAAGCGGAAGAGCGCCCAATACGCAAACCGC
CTCTCCCCGCGCGTTGGCCGATTCATTAATGCAGCTGGCACGACAGGTTTCCCGACTGGAAAGCGGGCAG
TGAGCGCAACGCAATTAATACGCGTACCGCTAGCCAGGAAGAGTTTGTAGAAACGCAAAAAGGCCATCCG
TCAGGATGGCCTTCTGCTTAGTTTGATGCCTGGCAGTTTATGGCGGGCGTCCTGCCCGCCACCCTCCGGG
CCGTTGCTTCACAACGTTCAAATCCGCTCCCGGCGGATTTGTCCTACTCAGGAGAGCGTTCACCGACAAA
CAACAGATAAAACGAAAGGCCCAGTCTTCCGACTGAGCCTTTCGTTTTATTTGATGCCTGGCAGTTCCCT
ACTCTCGCGTTAACGCTAGCATGGATGTTTTCCCAGTCACGACGTTGTAAAACGACGGCCAGTCTTAAGC
TCGGGCCCTGCAGCTCTAGAGCTCGAATTCTACAGGTCACTAATACCATCTAAGTAGTTGGTTCATAGTG
ACTGCATATGTTGTGTTTTACAGTATTATGTAGTCTGTTTTTTATGCAAAATCTAATTTAATATATTGAT
ATTTATATCATTTTACGTTTCTCGTTCAACTTTCTTGTACAAAGTGGTGGGGACACGAGACGACGAATAC
GACTACTTGTTTAAAGTGGTCCTAATTGGAGACTCTGGTGTGGGGAAGAGTAACCTGCTGTCTCGTTTCA
CTCGCAATGAATTCAACCTCGAGAGCAAAAGCACTATTGGAGTGGAGTTCGCCACACGTAGCATTCAGGT
GGATGGAAAGACCGTCAAGGCTCAGATCTGGGACACGGCAGGACAGGAGCGCTACCGAGCCATCACTTCA
GCGTATTACCGTGGAGCTGTGGGGGCCCTCCTAGTGTATGACATCGCCAAGCATCTGACCTATGAGAATG
TGGAACGCTGGCTTAAGGAGCTCCGAGACCACGCAGACAGCAACATTGTCATCATGCTGGTGGGCAATAA
AAGTGACTTGCGTCACCTTCGGGCTGTGCCCACTGACGAAGCACGTGCATTTGCAGAGAAAAACGGTCTG
TCCTTCCTAGAGACCTCAGCTTTGGATTCCACCAATGTAGAGACTGCTTTTCAGACCATCCTGACTGAAA
TCTACCGGATCGTATCCCAAAAGCAGATGTCTGACCGCCGAGACAATGACATGTCACCTAGCAACAATGT
GGTGTCCATCCAGGTGCAACCTACTGAGAATAAACCAAAGATGCAGTGCTGCCAGAGCATCTAGCAACTT
TATTATACAAAGTTGGCATTATAAAAAAGCATTGCTTATCAATTTGTTGCAACGAACAGGTCACTATCAG
TCAAAATAAAATCATTATTTGGAGCTCCATGGTAGCGTTAACGCGGCCGCGATATCCCCTATAGTGAGTC
GTATTACATGGTCATAGCTGTTTCCTGGCAGCTCTGGCCCGTGTCTCAAAATCTCTGATGTTACATTGCA
CAAGATAAAAATATATCATCATGAACAATAAAACTGTCTGCTTACATAAACAGTAATACAAGGGGTGTTA
TGAGCCATATTCAACGGGAAACGTCGAGGCCGCGATTAAATTCCAACATGGATGCTGATTTATATGGGTA
TAAATGGGCTCGCGATAATGTCGGGCAATCAGGTGCGACAATCTATCGCTTGTATGGGAAGCCCGATGCG
CCAGAGTTGTTTCTGAAACATGGCAAAGGTAGCGTTGCCAATGATGTTACAGATGAGATGGTCAGACTAA
ACTGGCTGACGGAATTTATGCCTCTTCCGACCATCAAGCATTTTATCCGTACTCCTGATGATGCATGGTT
ACTCACCACTGCGATCCCCGGAAAAACAGCATTCCAGGTATTAGAAGAATATCCTGATTCAGGTGAAAAT
ATTGTTGATGCGCTGGCAGTGTTCCTGCGCCGGTTGCATTCGATTCCTGTTTGTAATTGTCCTTTTAACA
GCGATCGCGTATTTCGTCTCGCTCAGGCGCAATCACGAATGAATAACGGTTTGGTTGATGCGAGTGATTT
TGATGACGAGCGTAATGGCTGGCCTGTTGAACAAGTCTGGAAAGAAATGCATAAACTTTTGCCATTCTCA
CCGGATTCAGTCGTCACTCATGGTGATTTCTCACTTGATAACCTTATTTTTGACGAGGGGAAATTAATAG
GTTGTATTGATGTTGGACGAGTCGGAATCGCAGACCGATACCAGGATCTTGCCATCCTATGGAACTGCCT
CGGTGAGTTTTCTCCTTCATTACAGAAACGGCTTTTTCAAAAATATGGTATTGATAATCCTGATATGAAT
AAATTGCAGTTTCATTTGATGCTCGATGAGTTTTTCTAATCAGAATTGGTTAATTGGTTGTAACACTGGC
AGAGCATTACGCTGACTTGACGGGACGGCGCAAGCTCATGACCAAAATCCCTTAACGTGAGTTACGCGTC
GTTCCACTGAGCGTCAGACCCCGTAGAAAAGATCAAAGGATCTTCTTGAGATCCTTTTTTTCTGCGCGTA
ATCTGCTGCTTGCAAACAAAAAAACCACCGCTACCAGCGGTGGTTTGTTTGCCGGATCAAGAGCTACCAA
CTCTTTTTCCGAAGGTAACTGGCTTCAGCAGAGCGCAGATACCAAATACTGTCCTTCTAGTGTAGCCGTA
GTTAGGCCACCACTTCAAGAACTCTGTAGCACCGCCTACATACCTCGCTCTGCTAATCCTGTTACCAGTG
GCTGCTGCCAGTGGCGATAAGTCGTGTCTTACCGGGTTGGACTCAAGACGATAGTTACCGGATAAGGCGC
AGCGGTCGGGCTGAACGGGGGGTTCGTGCACACAGCCCAGCTTGGAGCGAACGACCTACACCGAACTGAG
ATACCTACAGCGTGAGCATTGAGAAAGCGCCACGCTTCCCGAAGGGAGAAAGGCGGACAGGTATCCGGTA
AGCGGCAGGGTCGGAACAGGAGAGCGCACGAGGGAGCTTCCAGGGGGAAACGCCTGGTATCTTTATAGTC
CTGTCGGGTTTCGCCACCTCTGACTTGAGCGTCGATTTTTGTGATGCTCGTCAGGGGGGCGGAGCCTATG
GAAAAACGCCAGCAACGCGGCCTTTTTACGGTTCCTGGCCTTTTGCTGGCCTTTTGCTCACATGTT
