Features (pLannotate 1.2.2; 11 found; start..end, strand, type, name):
     27..668     +  CDS            RAB11A: RB11A_HUMAN - Also known as RAB11. Experimental evidence at protein level: Swiss-Prot protein existence level 1. The small GTPases Rab are key regulators of intracellular membrane trafficking, from the formation of transport vesicles to their fusion with membranes. Rabs cycle between an inactive GDP-bound form and an active GTP-bound form that is able to recruit to membranes different set of downstream effectors directly responsible for vesicle formation, movement, tethering and fusion. The small Rab GTPase RAB11A regulates endocytic recycling. Acts as a major regulator of membrane delivery du
    672..692     -  protein_bind   attB3: mutant version of attB; core recombination site for the Gateway® BP reaction BP Clonase™
    683..768     -  protein_bind   attL1 (fragment): mutant version of attL; recombination site for the Gateway® LR reaction LR Clonase™
    805..823     -  promoter       T7 promoter: promoter for bacteriophage T7 RNA polymerase
    957..1766    +  CDS            KanR: aminoglycoside phosphotransferase; aph(3')-Ia; confers resistance to kanamycin in bacteria or G418 (Geneticin®) in eukaryotes
   1913..2501    +  rep_origin     ori: high-copy-number ColE1/pMB1/pBR322/pUC origin of replication
   2684..2776    +  CDS            lacI (fragment): lac repressor; lacI; The lac repressor binds to the lac operator to inhibit transcription in E. coli. This inhibition can be relieved by adding lactose or isopropyl-β-D-thiogalactopyranoside (IPTG).
   2831..2858    -  terminator     rrnB T2 terminator: transcription terminator T2 from the E. coli rrnB gene
   2990..3033    +  terminator     rrnB T1 terminator: Escherichia coli rrnB; transcription terminator T1 from the E. coli rrnB gene
   3080..3116    -  CDS            lacZα (fragment): LacZα fragment of β-galactosidase; lacZ fragment
   3187..25      -  protein_bind   attR2 (across the origin): mutant version of attR; recombination site for the Gateway® LR reaction LR Clonase™
>Addgene plasmid #109662 | p3E-rab11a | addgene full sequence | sequence record 223883 | Addgene NGS Result
GTTCAACTTTCTTGTACAAAGTGGTGGGGACACGAGACGACGAATACGACTACTTGTTTAAAGTGGTCCT
AATTGGAGACTCTGGTGTGGGGAAGAGTAACCTGCTGTCTCGTTTCACTCGCAATGAATTCAACCTCGAG
AGCAAAAGCACTATTGGAGTGGAGTTCGCCACACGTAGCATTCAGGTGGATGGAAAGACCGTCAAGGCTC
AGATCTGGGACACGGCAGGACAGGAGCGCTACCGAGCCATCACTTCAGCGTATTACCGTGGAGCTGTGGG
GGCCCTCCTAGTGTATGACATCGCCAAGCATCTGACCTATGAGAATGTGGAACGCTGGCTTAAGGAGCTC
CGAGACCACGCAGACAGCAACATTGTCATCATGCTGGTGGGCAATAAAAGTGACTTGCGTCACCTTCGGG
CTGTGCCCACTGACGAAGCACGTGCATTTGCAGAGAAAAACGGTCTGTCCTTCCTAGAGACCTCAGCTTT
GGATTCCACCAATGTAGAGACTGCTTTTCAGACCATCCTGACTGAAATCTACCGGATCGTATCCCAAAAG
CAGATGTCTGACCGCCGAGACAATGACATGTCACCTAGCAACAATGTGGTGTCCATCCAGGTGCAACCTA
CTGAGAATAAACCAAAGATGCAGTGCTGCCAGAGCATCTAGCAACTTTATTATACAAAGTTGGCATTATA
AAAAAGCATTGCTTATCAATTTGTTGCAACGAACAGGTCACTATCAGTCAAAATAAAATCATTATTTGGA
GCTCCATGGTAGCGTTAACGCGGCCGCGATATCCCCTATAGTGAGTCGTATTACATGGTCATAGCTGTTT
CCTGGCAGCTCTGGCCCGTGTCTCAAAATCTCTGATGTTACATTGCACAAGATAAAAATATATCATCATG
AACAATAAAACTGTCTGCTTACATAAACAGTAATACAAGGGGTGTTATGAGCCATATTCAACGGGAAACG
TCGAGGCCGCGATTAAATTCCAACATGGATGCTGATTTATATGGGTATAAATGGGCTCGCGATAATGTCG
GGCAATCAGGTGCGACAATCTATCGCTTGTATGGGAAGCCCGATGCGCCAGAGTTGTTTCTGAAACATGG
CAAAGGTAGCGTTGCCAATGATGTTACAGATGAGATGGTCAGACTAAACTGGCTGACGGAATTTATGCCT
CTTCCGACCATCAAGCATTTTATCCGTACTCCTGATGATGCATGGTTACTCACCACTGCGATCCCCGGAA
AAACAGCATTCCAGGTATTAGAAGAATATCCTGATTCAGGTGAAAATATTGTTGATGCGCTGGCAGTGTT
CCTGCGCCGGTTGCATTCGATTCCTGTTTGTAATTGTCCTTTTAACAGCGATCGCGTATTTCGTCTCGCT
CAGGCGCAATCACGAATGAATAACGGTTTGGTTGATGCGAGTGATTTTGATGACGAGCGTAATGGCTGGC
CTGTTGAACAAGTCTGGAAAGAAATGCATAAACTTTTGCCATTCTCACCGGATTCAGTCGTCACTCATGG
TGATTTCTCACTTGATAACCTTATTTTTGACGAGGGGAAATTAATAGGTTGTATTGATGTTGGACGAGTC
GGAATCGCAGACCGATACCAGGATCTTGCCATCCTATGGAACTGCCTCGGTGAGTTTTCTCCTTCATTAC
AGAAACGGCTTTTTCAAAAATATGGTATTGATAATCCTGATATGAATAAATTGCAGTTTCATTTGATGCT
CGATGAGTTTTTCTAATCAGAATTGGTTAATTGGTTGTAACACTGGCAGAGCATTACGCTGACTTGACGG
GACGGCGCAAGCTCATGACCAAAATCCCTTAACGTGAGTTACGCGTCGTTCCACTGAGCGTCAGACCCCG
TAGAAAAGATCAAAGGATCTTCTTGAGATCCTTTTTTTCTGCGCGTAATCTGCTGCTTGCAAACAAAAAA
ACCACCGCTACCAGCGGTGGTTTGTTTGCCGGATCAAGAGCTACCAACTCTTTTTCCGAAGGTAACTGGC
TTCAGCAGAGCGCAGATACCAAATACTGTTCTTCTAGTGTAGCCGTAGTTAGGCCACCACTTCAAGAACT
CTGTAGCACCGCCTACATACCTCGCTCTGCTAATCCTGTTACCAGTGGCTGCTGCCAGTGGCGATAAGTC
GTGTCTTACCGGGTTGGACTCAAGACGATAGTTACCGGATAAGGCGCAGCGGTCGGGCTGAACGGGGGGT
TCGTGCACACAGCCCAGCTTGGAGCGAACGACCTACACCGAACTGAGATACCTACAGCGTGAGCTATGAG
AAAGCGCCACGCTTCCCGAAGGGAGAAAGGCGGACAGGTATCCGGTAAGCGGCAGGGTCGGAACAGGAGA
GCGCACGAGGGAGCTTCCAGGGGGAAACGCCTGGTATCTTTATAGTCCTGTCGGGTTTCGCCACCTCTGA
CTTGAGCGTCGATTTTTGTGATGCTCGTCAGGGGGGCGGAGCCTATGGAAAAACGCCAGCAACGCGGCCT
TTTTACGGTTCCTGGCCTTTTGCTGGCCTTTTGCTCACATGTTCTTTCCTGCGTTATCCCCTGATTCTGT
GGATAACCGTATTACCGCCTTTGAGTGAGCTGATACCGCTCGCCGCAGCCGAACGACCGAGCGCAGCGAG
TCAGTGAGCGAGGAAGCGGAAGAGCGCCCAATACGCAAACCGCCTCTCCCCGCGCGTTGGCCGATTCATT
AATGCAGCTGGCACGACAGGTTTCCCGACTGGAAAGCGGGCAGTGAGCGCAACGCAATTAATACGCGTAC
CGCTAGCCAGGAAGAGTTTGTAGAAACGCAAAAAGGCCATCCGTCAGGATGGCCTTCTGCTTAGTTTGAT
GCCTGGCAGTTTATGGCGGGCGTCCTGCCCGCCACCCTCCGGGCCGTTGCTTCACAACGTTCAAATCCGC
TCCCGGCGGATTTGTCCTACTCAGGAGAGCGTTCACCGACAAACAACAGATAAAACGAAAGGCCCAGTCT
TCCGACTGAGCCTTTCGTTTTATTTGATGCCTGGCAGTTCCCTACTCTCGCGTTAACGCTAGCATGGATG
TTTTCCCAGTCACGACGTTGTAAAACGACGGCCAGTCTTAAGCTCGGGCCCTGCAGCTCTAGAGCTCGAA
TTCTACAGGTCACTAATACCATCTAAGTAGTTGGTTCATAGTGACTGCATATGTTGTGTTTTACAGTATT
ATGTAGTCTGTTTTTTATGCAAAATCTAATTTAATATATTGATATTTATATCATTTTACGTTTCTC
